>Addgene plasmid #175014 | pcDNA3-Akt-Scramble | addgene full sequence | sequence record 343410 | Addgene NGS Result
ATCGGGAGATCTCCCGATCCCCTATGGTGCACTCTCAGTACAATCTGCTCTGATGCCGCATAGTTAAGCC
AGTATCTGCTCCCTGCTTGTGTGTTGGAGGTCGCTGAGTAGTGCGCGAGCAAAATTTAAGCTACAACAAG
GCAAGGCTTGACCGACAATTGCATGAAGAATCTGCTTAGGGTTAGGCGTTTTGCGCTGCTTCGCGATGTA
CGGGCCAGATATACGCGTTGACATTGATTATTGACTAGTTATTAATAGTAATCAATTACGGGGTCATTAG
TTCATAGCCCATATATGGAGTTCCGCGTTACATAACTTACGGTAAATGGCCCGCCTGGCTGACCGCCCAA
CGACCCCCGCCCATTGACGTCAATAATGACGTATGTTCCCATAGTAACGCCAATAGGGACTTTCCATTGA
CGTCAATGGGTGGAGTATTTACGGTAAACTGCCCACTTGGCAGTACATCAAGTGTATCATATGCCAAGTA
CGCCCCCTATTGACGTCAATGACGGTAAATGGCCCGCCTGGCATTATGCCCAGTACATGACCTTATGGGA
CTTTCCTACTTGGCAGTACATCTACGTATTAGTCATCGCTATTACCATGGTGATGCGGTTTTGGCAGTAC
ATCAATGGGCGTGGATAGCGGTTTGACTCACGGGGATTTCCAAGTCTCCACCCCATTGACGTCAATGGGA
GTTTGTTTTGGCACCAAAATCAACGGGACTTTCCAAAATGTCGTAACAACTCCGCCCCATTGACGCAAAT
GGGCGGTAGGCGTGTACGGTGGGAGGTCTATATAAGCAGAGCTCTCTGGCTAACTAGAGAACCCACTGCT
TACTGGCTTATCGAAATTAATACGACTCACTATAGGGAGACCCAAGCTTGCGGCCGCCACCATGGTGCGG
GGTTCTCATCATCATCATCATCATGGTATGGCTAGCATGACTGGTGGACAGCAAATGGGTCGGGATCTGT
ACGACGATGACGATAAGGATCCCATGGTGAGCAAGGGCGAGGAGGATAACATGGCCATCATCAAGGAGTT
CATGCGCTTCAAGGTGCACATGGAGGGCTCCGTGAACGGCCACGAGTTCGAGATCGAGGGCGAGGGCGAG
GGCCGCCCCTACGAGGGCACCCAGACCGCCAAGCTGAAGGTGACCAAGGGTGGCCCCCTGCCCTTCGCCT
GGGACATCCTGTCCCCTCAGTTCATGTACGGCTCCAAGGCCTACGTGAAGCACCCCGCCGACATCCCCGA
CTACTTGAAGCTGTCCTTCCCCGAGGGCTTCAAGTGGGAGCGCGTGATGAACTTCGAGGACGGCGGCGTG
GTGACCGTGACCCAGGACTCCTCCCTGCAGGACGGCGAGTTCATCTACAAGGTGAAGCTGCGCGGCACCA
ACTTCCCCTCCGACGGCCCCGTAATGCAGAAGAAGACCATGGGCTGGGAGGCCTCCTCCGAGCGGATGTA
CCCCGAGGACGGCGCCCTGAAGGGCGAGATCAAGCAGAGGCTGAAGCTGAAGGACGGCGGCCACTACGAC
GCTGAGGTCAAGACCACCTACAAGGCCAAGAAGCCCGTGCAGCTGCCCGGCGCCTACAACGTCAACATCA
AGTTGGACATCACCTCCCACAACGAGGACTACACCATCGTGGAACAGTACGAACGCGCCGAGGGCCGCCA
CTCCACCGGCGGCATGGACGAGCTGTACAAGCGCATGCATACCCCCTGCCCGAGCGAGTGGCCGCGCCGC
CCGCGCGATCCATTTGGAGTCGACACCCCCTGCCCGAGCGAGTGGCCGCGCCGCCCGCGCGATCCATTTG
GAGGTACCGGCGGCAGCGAGCTCACCCCCTGCCCGAGCGAGTGGCCGCGCCGCCCGCGCGATCCATTTTA
AGAATTCTGCAGATATCCATCACACTGGCGGCCGCTCGAGCATGCATCTAGAGGGCCCTATTCTATAGTG
TCACCTAAATGCTAGAGCTCGCTGATCAGCCTCGACTGTGCCTTCTAGTTGCCAGCCATCTGTTGTTTGC
CCCTCCCCCGTGCCTTCCTTGACCCTGGAAGGTGCCACTCCCACTGTCCTTTCCTAATAAAATGAGGAAA
TTGCATCGCATTGTCTGAGTAGGTGTCATTCTATTCTGGGGGGTGGGGTGGGGCAGGACAGCAAGGGGGA
GGATTGGGAAGACAATAGCAGGCATGCTGGGGATGCGGTGGGCTCTATGGCTTCTGAGGCGGAAAGAACC
AGCTGGGGCTCTAGGGGGTATCCCC
[124 nt withheld, positions 2266-2389]
C
[91 nt withheld, positions 2391-2481]
A
[49 nt withheld, positions 2483-2531]
CCTTTGACGTTGGAGTCCACGTTCTTT
[37 nt withheld, positions 2559-2595]
ACCCTATCTCGGTCTATTCTTTTGATTTATAAGGGATTTTGCCGATTTCGGCCTATTGGTTAAAAAATGA
GCTGATTTAACAAAAATTTAACGCGAATTAATTCTGTGGAATGTGTGTCAGTTAGGGTGTGGAAAGTCCC
CAGGCTCCCCAGCAGGCAGAAGTATGCAAAGCATGCATCTCAATTAGTCAGCAACCAGGTGTGGAAAGTC
CCCAGGCTCCCCAGCAGGCAGAAGTATGCAAAGCATGCATCTCAATTAGTCAGCAACCATAGTCCCGCCC
CTAACTCCGCCCATCCCGCCCCTAACTCCGCCCAGTTCCGCCCATTCTCCGCCCCATGGCTGACTAATTT
TTTTTATTTATGCAGAGGCCGAGGCCGCCTCTGCCTCTGAGCTATTCCAGAAGTAGTGAGGAGGCTTTTT
TGGAGGCCTAGGCTTTTGCAAAAAGCTCCCGGGAGCTTGTATATCCATTTTCGGATCTGATCAAGAGACA
GGATGAGGATCGTTTCGCATGATTGAACAAGATGGATTGCACGCAGGTTCTCCGGCCGCTTGGGTGGAGA
GGCTATTCGGCTATGACTGGGCACAACAGACAATCGGCTGCTCTGATGCCGCCGTGTTCCGGCTGTCAGC
GCAGGGGCGCCCGGTTCTTTTTGTCAAGACCGACCTGTCCGGTGCCCTGAATGAACTGCAGGACGAGGCA
GCGCGGCTATCGTGGCTGGCCACGACGGGCGTTCCTTGCGCAGCTGTGCTCGACGTTGTCACTGAAGCGG
GAAGGGACTGGCTGCTATTGGGCGAAGTGCCGGGGCAGGATCTCCTGTCATCTCACCTTGCTCCTGCCGA
GAAAGTATCCATCATGGCTGATGCAATGCGGCGGCTGCATACGCTTGATCCGGCTACCTGCCCATTCGAC
CACCAAGCGAAACATCGCATCGAGCGAGCACGTACTCGGATGGAAGCCGGTCTTGTCGATCAGGATGATC
TGGACGAAGAGCATCAGGGGCTCGCGCCAGCCGAACTGTTCGCCAGGCTCAAGGCGCGCATGCCCGACGG
CGAGGATCTCGTCGTGACCCATGGCGATGCCTGCTTGCCGAATATCATGGTGGAAAATGGCCGCTTTTCT
GGATTCATCGACTGTGGCCGGCTGGGTGTGGCGGACCGCTATCAGGACATAGCGTTGGCTACCCGTGATA
TTGCTGAAGAGCTTGGCGGCGAATGGGCTGACCGCTTCCTCGTGCTTTACGGTATCGCCGCTCCCGATTC
GCAGCGCATCGCCTTCTATCGCCTTCTTGACGAGTTCTTCTGAGCGGGACTCTGGGGTTCGAAATGACCG
ACCAAGCGACGCCCAACCTGCCATCACGAGATTTCGATTCCACCGCCGCCTTCTATGAAAGGTTGGGCTT
CGGAATCGTTTTCCGGGACGCCGGCTGGATGATCCTCCAGCGCGGGGATCTCATGCTGGAGTTCTTCGCC
CACCCCAACTTGTTTATTGCAGCTTATAATGGTTACAAATAAAGCAATAGCATCACAAATTTCACAAATA
AAGCATTTTTTTCACTGCATTCTAGTTGTGGTTTGTCCAAACTCATCAATGTATCTTATCATGTCTGTAT
ACCGTCGACCTCTAGCTAGAGCTTGGCGTAATCATGGTCATAGCTGTTTCCTGTGTGAAATTGTTATCCG
CTCACAATTCCACACAACATACGAGCCGGAAGCATAAAGTGTAAAGCCTGGGGTGCCTAATGAGTGAGCT
AACTCACATTAATTGCGTTGCGCTCACTGCCCGCTTTCCAGTCGGGAAACCTGTCGTGCCAGCTGCATTA
ATGAATCGGCCAACGCGCGGGGAGAGGCGGTTTGCGTATTGGGCGCTCTTCCGCTTCCTCGCTCACTGAC
TCGCTGCGCTCGGTCGTTCGGCTGCGGCGAGCGGTATCAGCTCACTCAAAGGCGGTAATACGGTTATCCA
CAGAATCAGGGGATAACGCAGGAAAGAACATGTGAGCAAAAGGCCAGCAAAAGGCCAGGAACCGTAAAAA
GGCCGCGTTGCTGGCGTTTTTCCATAGGCTCCGCCCCCCTGACGAGCATCACAAAAATCGACGCTCAAGT
CAGAGGTGGCGAAACCCGACAGGACTATAAAGATACCAGGCGTTTCCCCCTGGAAGCTCCCTCGTGCGCT
CTCCTGTTCCGACCCTGCCGCTTACCGGATACCTGTCCGCCTTTCTCCCTTCGGGAAGCGTGGCGCTTTC
TCATAGCTCACGCTGTAGGTATCTCAGTTCGGTGTAGGTCGTTCGCTCCAAGCTGGGCTGTGTGCACGAA
CCCCCCGTTCAGCCCGACCGCTGCGCCTTATCCGGTAACTATCGTCTTGAGTCCAACCCGGTAAGACACG
ACTTATCGCCACTGGCAGCAGCCACTGGTAACAGGATTAGCAGAGCGAGGTATGTAGGCGGTGCTACAGA
GTTCTTGAAGTGGTGGCCTAACTACGGCTACACTAGAAGAACAGTATTTGGTATCTGCGCTCTGCTGAAG
CCAGTTACCTTCGGAAAAAGAGTTGGTAGCTCTTGATCCGGCAAACAAACCACCGCTGGTAGCGGTGGTT
TTTTTGTTTGCAAGCAGCAGATTACGCGCAGAAAAAAAGGATCTCAAGAAGATCCTTTGATCTTTTCTAC
GGGGTCTGACGCTCAGTGGAACGAAAACTCACGTTAAGGGATTTTGGTCATGAGATTATCAAAAAGGATC
TTCACCTAGATCCTTTTAAATTAAAAATGAAGTTTTAAATCAATCTAAAGTATATATGAGTAAACTTGGT
CTGACAGTTACCAATGCTTAATCAGTGAGGCACCTATCTCAGCGATCTGTCTATTTCGTTCATCCATAGT
TGCCTGACTCCCCGTCGTGTAGATAACTACGATACGGGAGGGCTTACCATCTGGCCCCAGTGCTGCAATG
ATACCGCGAGACCCACGCTCACCGGCTCCAGATTTATCAGCAATAAACCAGCCAGCCGGAAGGGCCGAGC
GCAGAAGTGGTCCTGCAACTTTATCCGCCTCCATCCAGTCTATTAATTGTTGCCGGGAAGCTAGAGTAAG
TAGTTCGCCAGTTAATAGTTTGCGCAACGTTGTTGCCATTGCTACAGGCATCGTGGTGTCACGCTCGTCG
TTTGGTATGGCTTCATTCAGCTCCGGTTCCCAACGATCAAGGCGAGTTACATGATCCCCCATGTTGTGCA
AAAAAGCGGTTAGCTCCTTCGGTCCTCCGATCGTTGTCAGAAGTAAGTTGGCCGCAGTGTTATCACTCAT
GGTTATGGCAGCACTGCATAATTCTCTTACTGTCATGCCATCCGTAAGATGCTTTTCTGTGACTGGTGAG
TACTCAACCAAGTCATTCTGAGAATAGTGTATGCGGCGACCGAGTTGCTCTTGCCCGGCGTCAATACGGG
ATAATACCGCGCCACATAGCAGAACTTTAAAAGTGCTCATCATTGGAAAACGTTCTTCGGGGCGAAAACT
CTCAAGGATCTTACCGCTGTTGAGATCCAGTTCGATGTAACCCACTCGTGCACCCAACTGATCTTCAGCA
TCTTTTACTTTCACCAGCGTTTCTGGGTGAGCAAAAACAGGAAGGCAAAATGCCGCAAAAAAGGGAATAA
GGGCGACACGGAAATGTTGAATACTCATACTCTTCCTTTTTCAATATTATTGAAGCATTTATCAGGGTTA
TTGTCTCATGAGCGGATACATATTTGAATGTATTTAGAAAAATAAACAAATAGGGGTTCCGCGCACATTT
CCCCGAAAAGTGCCACCTGACGTCGACGG
Features (pLannotate 1.2.2; 24 found; start..end, strand, type, name):
     23..75      -  misc_feature   bom (fragment): basis of mobility region from pBR322
    230..609     +  enhancer       CMV enhancer: human cytomegalovirus immediate early enhancer
    610..813     +  promoter       CMV promoter: human cytomegalovirus (CMV) immediate early promoter
    809..842     +  LTR            5' LTR (truncated) (fragment): truncated 5' long terminal repeat (LTR) from HIV-1
    858..876     +  promoter       T7 promoter: promoter for bacteriophage T7 RNA polymerase
    917..937     +  CDS            capTEV™ (fragment): composite tag for in vivo biotinylation, TEV protease cleavage, and 6xHis tagging
    938..970     +  CDS            T7 tag (gene 10 leader): leader peptide from bacteriophage T7 gene 10 promotes efficient translation in E. coli
    974..997     +  CDS            Xpress™ tag: Xpress™ epitope tag, including an enterokinase recognition and cleavage site
   1004..1711    +  CDS            mCherry: mCherry is a basic (constitutively fluorescent) red fluorescent protein published in 2004, derived from Discosoma sp.. It is reported to be a very rapidly-maturing monomer with low acid sensitivity.
   1952..1970    -  promoter       SP6 promoter: promoter for bacteriophage SP6 RNA polymerase
   1996..2220    +  polyA_signal   bGH poly(A) signal: bovine growth hormone polyadenylation signal
   2224..2245    +  promoter       SV40 promoter (fragment): SV40 enhancer and early promoter
   2266..2694    +  rep_origin     f1 ori (sequence partly withheld): f1 bacteriophage origin of replication; arrow indicates direction of (+) strand synthesis
   2708..3037    +  promoter       SV40 promoter: SV40 enhancer and early promoter
   3104..3895    +  CDS            neo: KKA2_KLEPN - Also known as kan, nptII. Experimental evidence at protein level: Swiss-Prot protein existence level 1. Resistance to kanamycin, neomycin, paromomycin, ribostamycin, butirosin and gentamicin B. From Klebsiella pneumoniae.
   3919..4077    +  CDS            ble (fragment): BLE_KLEPN - Experimental evidence at protein level: Swiss-Prot protein existence level 1. Binding protein with a strong affinity to the bleomycin family of antibiotics. Binds to CL990; an antimitotic-antibiotic compound. From Klebsiella pneumoniae.
   4072..4193    +  polyA_signal   SV40 poly(A) signal: SV40 polyadenylation signal
   4266..4282    -  protein_bind   lac operator: The lac repressor binds to the lac operator to inhibit transcription in E. coli. This inhibition can be relieved by adding lactose or isopropyl-β-D-thiogalactopyranoside (IPTG). lac repressor encoded by lacI
   4290..4320    -  promoter       lac promoter: promoter for the E. coli lac operon
   4335..4356    -  protein_bind   CAP binding site: CAP binding activates transcription in the presence of cAMP. E. coli catabolite activator protein
   4369..4461    -  CDS            lacI (fragment): lac repressor; lacI; The lac repressor binds to the lac operator to inhibit transcription in E. coli. This inhibition can be relieved by adding lactose or isopropyl-β-D-thiogalactopyranoside (IPTG).
   4644..5232    -  rep_origin     ori: high-copy-number ColE1/pMB1/pBR322/pUC origin of replication
   5403..6263    -  CDS            AmpR: β-lactamase; bla; confers resistance to ampicillin, carbenicillin, and related antibiotics
   6264..6368    -  promoter       AmpR promoter: bla
