[The description below was written by a language model from this plasmid's Addgene catalogue record and pLannotate feature annotations shown in this document.]
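Description:
pcDNA3-Akt-Scramble is a mammalian expression plasmid built on the Invitrogen pcDNA3 backbone, with a total size of about 6.4 kb. It is propagated in E. coli as a high-copy plasmid through a ColE1/pUC-type origin and selected with ampicillin via the β-lactamase gene. An f1 origin is also present. For mammalian cells it carries a neomycin phosphotransferase cassette driven by the SV40 enhancer/early promoter and terminated by the SV40 poly(A) signal, which allows G418 selection of stable transfectants.

The payload is an 888 bp insert, mCherry-Akt-Scramble, cloned between retained BamHI and EcoRI sites. It lies downstream of the CMV immediate-early enhancer/promoter and upstream of the bovine growth hormone polyadenylation signal. Translation begins in a backbone-encoded N-terminal leader comprising a 6xHis tag, the T7 gene 10 leader tag and the Xpress epitope, which includes an enterokinase site. This leader runs into the red fluorescent protein mCherry. The automated annotation stops at the end of mCherry and does not label the remaining insert sequence, which presumably encodes the scrambled segment that gives the construct its name. The record does not describe the composition of that segment. T7 and SP6 phage promoters flank the cloning region, as is standard for pcDNA3. A few short annotated fragments (HIV-1 LTR, capTEV, ble, lacI) appear to be partial matches to backbone or tag sequence rather than functional elements.

The construct is recorded as the negative control for Akt-STOPS, a tool from a study of location-specific Akt inhibition and nuclear mTORC1 regulation. The mCherry fusion lets expression and localisation of the control protein be followed by fluorescence in transfected cells.
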