Addgene plasmid #175014: pcDNA3-Akt-Scramble
Purpose: Negative-control construct for Akt-STOPS.
Depositing lab: Jin Zhang. Depositing organization: University of California, San Diego (UCSD). Publication: Location-specific inhibition of Akt reveals regulation of mTORC1 activity in the nucleus. Zhou X, Zhong Y, Molinar-Inglis O, Kunkel MT, Chen M, Sun T, Zhang J, Shyy JY, Trejo J, Newton AC, Zhang J. Nat Commun. 2020 Nov 30;11(1):6088. doi: 10.1038/s41467-020-19937-w. PubMed 33257668.
Backbone
  Vector backbone: pcDNA3
  Backbone manufacturer: Invitrogen
  Backbone size w/o insert (bp): 5517
  Total vector size (bp): 6405
  Vector type: Mammalian Expression
  Selectable markers: Neomycin (select with G418)
Growth in bacteria
  Bacterial resistance: Ampicillin, 100 μg/mL
  Growth temperature: 37°C
  Growth strain: DH5alpha
  Copy number: High Copy
Gene/Insert
  Gene/Insert name: mCherry-Akt-Scramble
  Insert size (bp): 888
  Promoter: CMV
  Tag / fusion protein: 6xHIS - T7 tag (gene 10 leader) - Xpress (TM) tag (N terminal on backbone); mCherry (N terminal on insert)
  Cloning method: Restriction Enzyme; 5′ cloning site BamHI (not destroyed); 3′ cloning site EcoRI (not destroyed)
  Sequencing primers: 5′ CMV forward; 3′ BGH reverse
Terms and licenses: Academic/Nonprofit Terms; Industry Terms: Not Available to Industry
How to cite: pcDNA3-Akt-Scramble was a gift from Jin Zhang (Addgene plasmid # 175014 ; http://n2t.net/addgene:175014 ; RRID:Addgene_175014)
